Addgene plasmid #178065: pcDNA3-R536C-WLS-HA-IRES-GFP
Purpose: Expresssion of WLS-HA protein (R536C mutant)
Depositing lab: Joseph Gleeson. Depositing organization: University of California, San Diego (UCSD). Publication: A Human Pleiotropic Multiorgan Condition Caused by Deficient Wnt Secretion. Chai G, Szenker-Ravi E, Chung C, Li Z, Wang L, Khatoo M, Marshall T, Jiang N, Yang X, McEvoy-Venneri J, Stanley V, Anzenberg P, Lang N, Wazny V, Yu J, Virshup DM, Nygaard R, Mancia F, Merdzanic R, Toralles MBP, Pitanga PML, Puri RD, Hernan R, Chung WK, Bertoli-Avella AM, Al-Sannaa N, Zaki MS, Willert K, Reversade B, Gleeson JG. N Engl J Med. 2021 Sep 30;385(14):1292-1301. doi: 10.1056/NEJMoa2033911. PubMed 34587386.
Backbone
  Vector backbone: pcDNA3.1
  Backbone manufacturer: Addgene (#51406)
  Vector type: Mammalian Expression
Growth in bacteria
  Bacterial resistance: Ampicillin, 100 μg/mL
  Growth temperature: 37°C
  Growth strain: NEB Stable
  Copy number: High Copy
Gene/Insert
  Gene/Insert name: WLS
  Species: H. sapiens (human)
  Mutation: R536C
  Entrez Gene: WLS (a.k.a. C1orf139, EVI, GPR177, MRP, mig-14)
  Tag / fusion protein: HA (C terminal on insert); IRES-GFP (C terminal on backbone)
  Cloning method: Gibson Cloning
Terms and licenses: Academic/Nonprofit Terms; Industry Terms: Not Available to Industry
How to cite: pcDNA3-R536C-WLS-HA-IRES-GFP was a gift from Joseph Gleeson (Addgene plasmid # 178065 ; http://n2t.net/addgene:178065 ; RRID:Addgene_178065)
