[The description below was written by a language model from this plasmid's Addgene catalogue record and pLannotate feature annotations shown in this document.]
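Description:
pcDNA3-R536C-WLS-HA-IRES-GFP is a mammalian expression plasmid built on a pcDNA3.1-type backbone that drives expression of human WLS (Wntless, also known as GPR177/EVI) carrying the R536C amino-acid substitution. It is propagated in E. coli as a high-copy plasmid through a ColE1/pUC-type origin and selected with ampicillin via the β-lactamase gene. An f1 origin is also present. For selection in mammalian cells, the backbone carries a neomycin phosphotransferase cassette under the SV40 enhancer/early promoter with an SV40 polyadenylation signal. The short lac promoter/operator, lacI, ble, bom and HIV-1 LTR annotations are small fragments, most likely backbone remnants or sequence-similarity hits rather than functional elements.

The expression unit wraps around the origin of the circular 8,468-nt sequence. The CMV immediate-early enhancer and promoter, followed by a T7 promoter, drive the WLS coding sequence, which is followed at its C terminus by an HA epitope (annotated as a fragment of a 3xHA tag, consistent with the single HA tag listed in the record). Downstream, an EMCV IRES allows cap-independent translation of EGFP from the same transcript, which ends at the bovine growth hormone polyadenylation signal. This bicistronic layout yields the HA-tagged mutant protein and a separate, unfused green fluorescent reporter, so transfected cells can be identified by fluorescence while WLS is detected through the HA tag.

WLS regulates the sorting and secretion of Wnt proteins. The associated publication concerns a human multiorgan condition caused by deficient Wnt secretion, so the construct is suited to testing how the R536C variant affects WLS in cultured cells.
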