Features (pLannotate 1.2.2; 23 found; start..end, strand, type, name):
    117..579     +  misc_feature   IRES: internal ribosome entry site (IRES) of the encephalomyocarditis virus (EMCV)
    593..1312    +  CDS            EGFP: the original enhanced GFP (Yang et al., 1996) mammalian codon-optimized
   1439..1663    +  polyA_signal   bGH poly(A) signal: bovine growth hormone polyadenylation signal
   1667..1688    +  promoter       SV40 promoter (fragment): SV40 enhancer and early promoter
   1709..2137    +  rep_origin     f1 ori (sequence partly withheld): f1 bacteriophage origin of replication; arrow indicates direction of (+) strand synthesis
   2151..2480    +  promoter       SV40 promoter: SV40 enhancer and early promoter
   2547..3338    +  CDS            neo: KKA2_KLEPN - Also known as kan, nptII. Experimental evidence at protein level: Swiss-Prot protein existence level 1. Resistance to kanamycin, neomycin, paromomycin, ribostamycin, butirosin and gentamicin B. From Klebsiella pneumoniae.
   3362..3520    +  CDS            ble (fragment): BLE_KLEPN - Experimental evidence at protein level: Swiss-Prot protein existence level 1. Binding protein with a strong affinity to the bleomycin family of antibiotics. Binds to CL990; an antimitotic-antibiotic compound. From Klebsiella pneumoniae.
   3515..3636    +  polyA_signal   SV40 poly(A) signal: SV40 polyadenylation signal
   3709..3725    -  protein_bind   lac operator: The lac repressor binds to the lac operator to inhibit transcription in E. coli. This inhibition can be relieved by adding lactose or isopropyl-β-D-thiogalactopyranoside (IPTG). lac repressor encoded by lacI
   3733..3763    -  promoter       lac promoter: promoter for the E. coli lac operon
   3778..3799    -  protein_bind   CAP binding site: CAP binding activates transcription in the presence of cAMP. E. coli catabolite activator protein
   3812..3904    -  CDS            lacI (fragment): lac repressor; lacI; The lac repressor binds to the lac operator to inhibit transcription in E. coli. This inhibition can be relieved by adding lactose or isopropyl-β-D-thiogalactopyranoside (IPTG).
   4087..4675    -  rep_origin     ori: high-copy-number ColE1/pMB1/pBR322/pUC origin of replication
   4846..5706    -  CDS            AmpR: β-lactamase; bla; confers resistance to ampicillin, carbenicillin, and related antibiotics
   5707..5811    -  promoter       AmpR promoter: bla
   5870..5922    -  misc_feature   bom (fragment): basis of mobility region from pBR322
   6077..6456    +  enhancer       CMV enhancer: human cytomegalovirus immediate early enhancer
   6457..6660    +  promoter       CMV promoter: human cytomegalovirus (CMV) immediate early promoter
   6656..6689    +  LTR            5' LTR (truncated) (fragment): truncated 5' long terminal repeat (LTR) from HIV-1
   6705..6723    +  promoter       T7 promoter: promoter for bacteriophage T7 RNA polymerase
   6749..8371    +  CDS            WLS: WLS_HUMAN - Also known as C1orf139, GPR177. Experimental evidence at protein level: Swiss-Prot protein existence level 1. Regulates Wnt proteins sorting and secretion in a feedback regulatory mechanism. This reciprocal interaction plays a key role in the regulation of expression, subcellular location, binding and organelle-specific association of Wnt proteins. Plays also an important role in establishment of the anterior-posterior body axis formation during development (By similarity). From Homo sapiens (Human).
   8389..8409    +  CDS            3xHA (fragment): three tandem HA epitope tags
>Addgene plasmid #178065 | pcDNA3-R536C-WLS-HA-IRES-GFP | addgene full sequence | sequence record 351731 | Addgene NGS Result
CCCCCCCCCTCTCCCTCCCCCCCCCCTAACGTTACTGGCCGAAGCCGCTTGGAATAAGGCCGGTGTGCGT
TTGTCTATATGTTATTTTCCACCATATTGCCGTCTTTTGGCAATGTGAGGGCCCGGAAACCTGGCCCTGT
CTTCTTGACGAGCATTCCTAGGGGTCTTTCCCCTCTCGCCAAAGGAATGCAAGGTCTGTTGAATGTCGTG
AAGGAAGCAGTTCCTCTGGAAGCTTCTTGAAGACAAACAACGTCTGTAGCGACCCTTTGCAGGCAGCGGA
ACCCCCCACCTGGCGACAGGTGCCTCTGCGGCCAAAAGCCACGTGTATAAGATACACCTGCAAAGGCGGC
ACAACCCCAGTGCCACGTTGTGAGTTGGATAGTTGTGGAAAGAGTCAAATGGCTCTCCTCAAGCGTATTC
AACAAGGGGCTGAAGGATGCCCAGAAGGTACCCCATTGTATGGGATCTGATCTGGGGCCTCGGTGCACAT
GCTTTACATGTGTTTAGTCGAGGTTAAAAAAACGTCTAGGCCCCCCGAACCACGGGGACGTGGTTTTCCT
TTGAAAAACACGATGATAATATGGCCACAACCATGGTGAGCAAGGGCGAGGAGCTGTTCACCGGGGTGGT
GCCCATCCTGGTCGAGCTGGACGGCGACGTAAACGGCCACAAGTTCAGCGTGTCTGGCGAGGGCGAGGGC
GATGCCACCTACGGCAAGCTGACCCTGAAGTTCATCTGCACCACCGGCAAGCTGCCCGTGCCCTGGCCCA
CCCTCGTGACCACCCTGACCTACGGCGTGCAGTGCTTCAGCCGCTACCCCGACCACATGAAGCAGCACGA
CTTCTTCAAGTCCGCCATGCCCGAAGGCTACGTCCAGGAGCGCACCATCTTCTTCAAGGACGACGGCAAC
TACAAGACCCGCGCCGAGGTGAAGTTCGAGGGCGACACCCTGGTGAACCGCATCGAGCTGAAGGGCATCG
ACTTCAAGGAGGACGGCAACATCCTGGGGCACAAGCTGGAGTACAACTACAACAGCCACAACGTCTATAT
CATGGCCGACAAGCAGAAGAACGGCATCAAGGCGAACTTCAAGATCCGCCACAACATCGAGGACGGCAGC
GTGCAGCTCGCCGACCACTACCAGCAGAACACCCCCATCGGCGACGGCCCCGTGCTGCTGCCCGACAACC
ACTACCTGAGCACCCAGTCCGCCCTGAGCAAAGACCCCAACGAGAAGCGCGATCACATGGTCCTGCTGGA
GTTCGTGACCGCCGCCGGGATCACTCTCGGCATGGACGAGCTGTACAAGTAATGAATTAATTAAGAATTA
TCACCGCTTCTATTCAGCCAGTAAGGCCTGTCTTTAATGGCCTCCGGCATGAGACACTTTCTAGAGTCGA
GTCTAGAGGGCCCGTTTAAACCCGCTGATCAGCCTCGACTGTGCCTTCTAGTTGCCAGCCATCTGTTGTT
TGCCCCTCCCCCGTGCCTTCCTTGACCCTGGAAGGTGCCACTCCCACTGTCCTTTCCTAATAAAATGAGG
AAATTGCATCGCATTGTCTGAGTAGGTGTCATTCTATTCTGGGGGGTGGGGTGGGGCAGGACAGCAAGGG
GGAGGATTGGGAAGACAATAGCAGGCATGCTGGGGATGCGGTGGGCTCTATGGCTTCTGAGGCGGAAAGA
ACCAGCTGGGGCTCTAGGGGGTATCCCC
[124 nt withheld, positions 1709-1832]
C
[91 nt withheld, positions 1834-1924]
A
[49 nt withheld, positions 1926-1974]
CCTTTGACGTTGGAGTCCACGTTCTTT
[37 nt withheld, positions 2002-2038]
ACCCTATCTCGGTCTATTCTTTTGATTTATAAGGGATTTTGCCGATTTCGGCCTATTGGTTAAAAAATGA
GCTGATTTAACAAAAATTTAACGCGAATTAATTCTGTGGAATGTGTGTCAGTTAGGGTGTGGAAAGTCCC
CAGGCTCCCCAGCAGGCAGAAGTATGCAAAGCATGCATCTCAATTAGTCAGCAACCAGGTGTGGAAAGTC
CCCAGGCTCCCCAGCAGGCAGAAGTATGCAAAGCATGCATCTCAATTAGTCAGCAACCATAGTCCCGCCC
CTAACTCCGCCCATCCCGCCCCTAACTCCGCCCAGTTCCGCCCATTCTCCGCCCCATGGCTGACTAATTT
TTTTTATTTATGCAGAGGCCGAGGCCGCCTCTGCCTCTGAGCTATTCCAGAAGTAGTGAGGAGGCTTTTT
TGGAGGCCTAGGCTTTTGCAAAAAGCTCCCGGGAGCTTGTATATCCATTTTCGGATCTGATCAAGAGACA
GGATGAGGATCGTTTCGCATGATTGAACAAGATGGATTGCACGCAGGTTCTCCGGCCGCTTGGGTGGAGA
GGCTATTCGGCTATGACTGGGCACAACAGACAATCGGCTGCTCTGATGCCGCCGTGTTCCGGCTGTCAGC
GCAGGGGCGCCCGGTTCTTTTTGTCAAGACCGACCTGTCCGGTGCCCTGAATGAACTGCAGGACGAGGCA
GCGCGGCTATCGTGGCTGGCCACGACGGGCGTTCCTTGCGCAGCTGTGCTCGACGTTGTCACTGAAGCGG
GAAGGGACTGGCTGCTATTGGGCGAAGTGCCGGGGCAGGATCTCCTGTCATCTCACCTTGCTCCTGCCGA
GAAAGTATCCATCATGGCTGATGCAATGCGGCGGCTGCATACGCTTGATCCGGCTACCTGCCCATTCGAC
CACCAAGCGAAACATCGCATCGAGCGAGCACGTACTCGGATGGAAGCCGGTCTTGTCGATCAGGATGATC
TGGACGAAGAGCATCAGGGGCTCGCGCCAGCCGAACTGTTCGCCAGGCTCAAGGCGCGCATGCCCGACGG
CGAGGATCTCGTCGTGACCCATGGCGATGCCTGCTTGCCGAATATCATGGTGGAAAATGGCCGCTTTTCT
GGATTCATCGACTGTGGCCGGCTGGGTGTGGCGGACCGCTATCAGGACATAGCGTTGGCTACCCGTGATA
TTGCTGAAGAGCTTGGCGGCGAATGGGCTGACCGCTTCCTCGTGCTTTACGGTATCGCCGCTCCCGATTC
GCAGCGCATCGCCTTCTATCGCCTTCTTGACGAGTTCTTCTGAGCGGGACTCTGGGGTTCGAAATGACCG
ACCAAGCGACGCCCAACCTGCCATCACGAGATTTCGATTCCACCGCCGCCTTCTATGAAAGGTTGGGCTT
CGGAATCGTTTTCCGGGACGCCGGCTGGATGATCCTCCAGCGCGGGGATCTCATGCTGGAGTTCTTCGCC
CACCCCAACTTGTTTATTGCAGCTTATAATGGTTACAAATAAAGCAATAGCATCACAAATTTCACAAATA
AAGCATTTTTTTCACTGCATTCTAGTTGTGGTTTGTCCAAACTCATCAATGTATCTTATCATGTCTGTAT
ACCGTCGACCTCTAGCTAGAGCTTGGCGTAATCATGGTCATAGCTGTTTCCTGTGTGAAATTGTTATCCG
CTCACAATTCCACACAACATACGAGCCGGAAGCATAAAGTGTAAAGCCTGGGGTGCCTAATGAGTGAGCT
AACTCACATTAATTGCGTTGCGCTCACTGCCCGCTTTCCAGTCGGGAAACCTGTCGTGCCAGCTGCATTA
ATGAATCGGCCAACGCGCGGGGAGAGGCGGTTTGCGTATTGGGCGCTCTTCCGCTTCCTCGCTCACTGAC
TCGCTGCGCTCGGTCGTTCGGCTGCGGCGAGCGGTATCAGCTCACTCAAAGGCGGTAATACGGTTATCCA
CAGAATCAGGGGATAACGCAGGAAAGAACATGTGAGCAAAAGGCCAGCAAAAGGCCAGGAACCGTAAAAA
GGCCGCGTTGCTGGCGTTTTTCCATAGGCTCCGCCCCCCTGACGAGCATCACAAAAATCGACGCTCAAGT
CAGAGGTGGCGAAACCCGACAGGACTATAAAGATACCAGGCGTTTCCCCCTGGAAGCTCCCTCGTGCGCT
CTCCTGTTCCGACCCTGCCGCTTACCGGATACCTGTCCGCCTTTCTCCCTTCGGGAAGCGTGGCGCTTTC
TCATAGCTCACGCTGTAGGTATCTCAGTTCGGTGTAGGTCGTTCGCTCCAAGCTGGGCTGTGTGCACGAA
CCCCCCGTTCAGCCCGACCGCTGCGCCTTATCCGGTAACTATCGTCTTGAGTCCAACCCGGTAAGACACG
ACTTATCGCCACTGGCAGCAGCCACTGGTAACAGGATTAGCAGAGCGAGGTATGTAGGCGGTGCTACAGA
GTTCTTGAAGTGGTGGCCTAACTACGGCTACACTAGAAGAACAGTATTTGGTATCTGCGCTCTGCTGAAG
CCAGTTACCTTCGGAAAAAGAGTTGGTAGCTCTTGATCCGGCAAACAAACCACCGCTGGTAGCGGTGGTT
TTTTTGTTTGCAAGCAGCAGATTACGCGCAGAAAAAAAGGATCTCAAGAAGATCCTTTGATCTTTTCTAC
GGGGTCTGACGCTCAGTGGAACGAAAACTCACGTTAAGGGATTTTGGTCATGAGATTATCAAAAAGGATC
TTCACCTAGATCCTTTTAAATTAAAAATGAAGTTTTAAATCAATCTAAAGTATATATGAGTAAACTTGGT
CTGACAGTTACCAATGCTTAATCAGTGAGGCACCTATCTCAGCGATCTGTCTATTTCGTTCATCCATAGT
TGCCTGACTCCCCGTCGTGTAGATAACTACGATACGGGAGGGCTTACCATCTGGCCCCAGTGCTGCAATG
ATACCGCGAGACCCACGCTCACCGGCTCCAGATTTATCAGCAATAAACCAGCCAGCCGGAAGGGCCGAGC
GCAGAAGTGGTCCTGCAACTTTATCCGCCTCCATCCAGTCTATTAATTGTTGCCGGGAAGCTAGAGTAAG
TAGTTCGCCAGTTAATAGTTTGCGCAACGTTGTTGCCATTGCTACAGGCATCGTGGTGTCACGCTCGTCG
TTTGGTATGGCTTCATTCAGCTCCGGTTCCCAACGATCAAGGCGAGTTACATGATCCCCCATGTTGTGCA
AAAAAGCGGTTAGCTCCTTCGGTCCTCCGATCGTTGTCAGAAGTAAGTTGGCCGCAGTGTTATCACTCAT
GGTTATGGCAGCACTGCATAATTCTCTTACTGTCATGCCATCCGTAAGATGCTTTTCTGTGACTGGTGAG
TACTCAACCAAGTCATTCTGAGAATAGTGTATGCGGCGACCGAGTTGCTCTTGCCCGGCGTCAATACGGG
ATAATACCGCGCCACATAGCAGAACTTTAAAAGTGCTCATCATTGGAAAACGTTCTTCGGGGCGAAAACT
CTCAAGGATCTTACCGCTGTTGAGATCCAGTTCGATGTAACCCACTCGTGCACCCAACTGATCTTCAGCA
TCTTTTACTTTCACCAGCGTTTCTGGGTGAGCAAAAACAGGAAGGCAAAATGCCGCAAAAAAGGGAATAA
GGGCGACACGGAAATGTTGAATACTCATACTCTTCCTTTTTCAATATTATTGAAGCATTTATCAGGGTTA
TTGTCTCATGAGCGGATACATATTTGAATGTATTTAGAAAAATAAACAAATAGGGGTTCCGCGCACATTT
CCCCGAAAAGTGCCACCTGACGTCGACGGATCGGGAGATCTCCCGATCCCCTATGGTGCACTCTCAGTAC
AATCTGCTCTGATGCCGCATAGTTAAGCCAGTATCTGCTCCCTGCTTGTGTGTTGGAGGTCGCTGAGTAG
TGCGCGAGCAAAATTTAAGCTACAACAAGGCAAGGCTTGACCGACAATTGCATGAAGAATCTGCTTAGGG
TTAGGCGTTTTGCGCTGCTTCGCGATGTACGGGCCAGATATACGCGTTGACATTGATTATTGACTAGTTA
TTAATAGTAATCAATTACGGGGTCATTAGTTCATAGCCCATATATGGAGTTCCGCGTTACATAACTTACG
GTAAATGGCCCGCCTGGCTGACCGCCCAACGACCCCCGCCCATTGACGTCAATAATGACGTATGTTCCCA
TAGTAACGCCAATAGGGACTTTCCATTGACGTCAATGGGTGGAGTATTTACGGTAAACTGCCCACTTGGC
AGTACATCAAGTGTATCATATGCCAAGTACGCCCCCTATTGACGTCAATGACGGTAAATGGCCCGCCTGG
CATTATGCCCAGTACATGACCTTATGGGACTTTCCTACTTGGCAGTACATCTACGTATTAGTCATCGCTA
TTACCATGGTGATGCGGTTTTGGCAGTACATCAATGGGCGTGGATAGCGGTTTGACTCACGGGGATTTCC
AAGTCTCCACCCCATTGACGTCAATGGGAGTTTGTTTTGGCACCAAAATCAACGGGACTTTCCAAAATGT
CGTAACAACTCCGCCCCATTGACGCAAATGGGCGGTAGGCGTGTACGGTGGGAGGTCTATATAAGCAGAG
CTCTCTGGCTAACTAGAGAACCCACTGCTTACTGGCTTATCGAAATTAATACGACTCACTATAGGGAGAC
CCAAGCTGGCTAGCGCCACCATGGCTGGGGCAATTATAGAAAACATGAGCACCAAGAAGCTGTGCATTGT
TGGTGGGATTCTGCTCGTGTTCCAAATCATCGCCTTTCTGGTGGGAGGCTTGATTGCTCCAGGGCCCACA
ACGGCAGTGTCCTACATGTCGGTGAAATGTGTGGATGCCCGTAAGAACCATCACAAGACAAAATGGTTCG
TGCCTTGGGGACCCAATCATTGTGACAAGATCCGAGACATTGAAGAGGCAATTCCAAGGGAAATTGAAGC
CAATGACATCGTGTTTTCTGTTCACATTCCCCTCCCCCACATGGAGATGAGTCCTTGGTTCCAATTCATG
CTGTTTATCCTGCAGCTGGACATTGCCTTCAAGCTAAACAACCAAATCAGAGAAAATGCAGAAGTCTCCA
TGGACGTTTCCCTGGCTTACCGTGATGACGCATTTGCTGAGTGGACTGAAATGGCCCATGAAAGAGTACC
ACGGAAACTCAAATGCACCTTCACATCTCCCAAGACTCCAGAGCATGAGGGCCGTTACTATGAATGTGAT
GTCCTTCCTTTCATGGAAATTGGGTCTGTGGCCCATAAGTTTTACCTTTTAAACATCCGGCTGCCTGTGA
ATGAGAAGAAGAAAATCAATGTGGGAATTGGGGAGATAAAGGATATCCGGTTGGTGGGGATCCACCAAAA
TGGAGGCTTCACCAAGGTGTGGTTTGCCATGAAGACCTTCCTTACGCCCAGCATCTTCATCATTATGGTG
TGGTATTGGAGGAGGATCACCATGATGTCCCGACCCCCAGTGCTTCTGGAAAAAGTCATCTTTGCCCTTG
GGATTTCCATGACCTTTATCAATATCCCAGTGGAATGGTTTTCCATCGGGTTTGACTGGACCTGGATGCT
GCTGTTTGGTGACATCCGACAGGGCATCTTCTATGCGATGCTTCTGTCCTTCTGGATCATCTTCTGTGGC
GAGCACATGATGGATCAGCACGAGCGGAACCACATCGCAGGGTATTGGAAGCAAGTCGGACCCATTGCCG
TTGGCTCCTTCTGCCTCTTCATATTTGACATGTGTGAGAGAGGGGTACAACTCACGAATCCCTTCTACAG
TATCTGGACTACAGACATTGGAACAGAGCTGGCCATGGCCTTCATCATCGTGGCTGGAATCTGCCTCTGC
CTCTACTTCCTGTTTCTATGCTTCATGGTATTTCAGGTGTTTCGGAACATCAGTGGGAAGCAGTCCAGCC
TGCCAGCTATGAGCAAAGTCCGGCGGCTACACTATGAGGGGCTAATTTTTAGGTTCAAGTTCCTCATGCT
TATCACCTTGGCCTGCGCTGCCATGACTGTCATCTTCTTCATCGTTAGTCAGGTAACGGAAGGCCATTGG
AAATGGGGCGGCGTCACAGTCCAAGTGAACAGTGCCTTTTTCACAGGCATCTATGGGATGTGGAATCTGT
ATGTCTTTGCTCTGATGTTCTTGTATGCACCATCCCATAAAAACTATGGAGAAGACCAGTCCAATGGCGA
TCTGGGTGTCCATAGTGGGGAAGAACTCCAGCTCACCACCACTATCACCCATGTGGACGGACCCACTGAG
ATCTACAAGTTGACCTGCAAGGAGGCCCAGGAGGGTGGCGGAGGTGGCGGTTATCCTTACGACGTGCCTG
ACTACGCCTAGGAATTCTGCAGATATCCAGCACAGTGGCGGCCGCTCGAGGTTAACGAAT
